>Addgene plasmid #115434 | pRPL28(Q38P) SpHIS5 (pNTI664) | depositor full sequence | sequence record 217457 | pRPL28(Q38P) SpHIS5 (pNTI664) sequence 6218 bps
GCGCGGGGAGAGGCGGTTTGCGTATTGGGCGCTCTTCCGCTTCCTCGCTCACTGACTCGCTGCGCTCGGT
CGTTCGGCTGCGGCGAGCGGTATCAGCTCACTCAAAGGCGGTAATACGGTTATCCACAGAATCAGGGGAT
AACGCAGGAAAGAACATGTGAGCAAAAGGCCAGCAAAAGGCCAGGAACCGTAAAAAGGCCGCGTTGCTGG
CGTTTTTCCATAGGCTCCGCCCCCCTGACGAGCATCACAAAAATCGACGCTCAAGTCAGAGGTGGCGAAA
CCCGACAGGACTATAAAGATACCAGGCGTTTCCCCCTGGAAGCTCCCTCGTGCGCTCTCCTGTTCCGACC
CTGCCGCTTACCGGATACCTGTCCGCCTTTCTCCCTTCGGGAAGCGTGGCGCTTTCTCAATGCTCACGCT
GTAGGTATCTCAGTTCGGTGTAGGTCGTTCGCTCCAAGCTGGGCTGTGTGCACGAACCCCCCGTTCAGCC
CGACCGCTGCGCCTTATCCGGTAACTATCGTCTTGAGTCCAACCCGGTAAGACACGACTTATCGCCACTG
GCAGCAGCCACTGGTAACAGGATTAGCAGAGCGAGGTATGTAGGCGGTGCTACAGAGTTCTTGAAGTGGT
GGCCTAACTACGGCTACACTAGAAGGACAGTATTTGGTATCTGCGCTCTGCTGAAGCCAGTTACCTTCGG
AAAAAGAGTTGGTAGCTCTTGATCCGGCAAACAAACCACCGCTGGTAGCGGTGGTTTTTTTGTTTGCAAG
CAGCAGATTACGCGCAGAAAAAAAGGATCTCAAGAAGATCCTTTGATCTTTTCTACGGGGTCTGACGCTC
AGTGGAACGAAAACTCACGTTAAGGGATTTTGGTCATGAGATTATCAAAAAGGATCTTCACCTAGATCCT
TTTAAATTAAAAATGAAGTTTTAAATCAATCTAAAGTATATATGAGTAAACTTGGTCTGACAGTTACCAA
TGCTTAATCAGTGAGGCACCTATCTCAGCGATCTGTCTATTTCGTTCATCCATAGTTGCCTGACTCCCCG
TCGTGTAGATAACTACGATACGGGAGGGCTTACCATCTGGCCCCAGTGCTGCAATGATACCGCGAGACCC
ACGCTCACCGGCTCCAGATTTATCAGCAATAAACCAGCCAGCCGGAAGGGCCGAGCGCAGAAGTGGTCCT
GCAACTTTATCCGCCTCCATCCAGTCTATTAATTGTTGCCGGGAAGCTAGAGTAAGTAGTTCGCCAGTTA
ATAGTTTGCGCAACGTTGTTGCCATTGCTACAGGCATCGTGGTGTCACGCTCGTCGTTTGGTATGGCTTC
ATTCAGCTCCGGTTCCCAACGATCAAGGCGAGTTACATGATCCCCCATGTTGTGCAAAAAAGCGGTTAGC
TCCTTCGGTCCTCCGATCGTTGTCAGAAGTAAGTTGGCCGCAGTGTTATCACTCATGGTTATGGCAGCAC
TGCATAATTCTCTTACTGTCATGCCATCCGTAAGATGCTTTTCTGTGACTGGTGAGTACTCAACCAAGTC
ATTCTGAGAATAGTGTATGCGGCGACCGAGTTGCTCTTGCCCGGCGTCAATACGGGATAATACCGCGCCA
CATAGCAGAACTTTAAAAGTGCTCATCATTGGAAAACGTTCTTCGGGGCGAAAACTCTCAAGGATCTTAC
CGCTGTTGAGATCCAGTTCGATGTAACCCACTCGTGCACCCAACTGATCTTCAGCATCTTTTACTTTCAC
CAGCGTTTCTGGGTGAGCAAAAACAGGAAGGCAAAATGCCGCAAAAAAGGGAATAAGGGCGACACGGAAA
TGTTGAATACTCATACTCTTCCTTTTTCAATATTATTGAAGCATTTATCAGGGTTATTGTCTCATGAGCG
GATACATATTTGAATGTATTTAGAAAAATAAACAAATAGGGGTTCCGCGCACATTTCCCCGAAAAGTGCC
ACCTGACGTCTAAGAAACCATTATTATCATGACATTAACCTATAAAAATAGGCGTATCACGAGGCCCTTT
CGTCTCGCGCGTTTCGGTGATGACGGTGAAAACCTCTGACACATGCAGCTCCCGGAGACGGTCACAGCTT
GTCTGTAAGCGGATGCCGGGAGCAGACAAGCCCGTCAGGGCGCGTCAGCGGGTGTTGGCGGGTGTCGGGG
CTGGCTTAACTATGCGGCATCAGAGCAGATTGTACTGAGAGTGCACCATATGGACATATTGTCGTTAGAA
CGCGGCTACAATTAATACATAACCTTATGTATCATACACATACGATTTAGGTGACACTATAGAACGCGGC
CGCCAGCTGAAGCTTCGTACGCTGCAGGGGTCCTTTTCATCACGTGCTATAAAAATAATTATAATTTAAA
TTTTTTAATATAAATATATAAATTAAAAATAGAAAGTAAAAAAAGAAATTAAAGAAAAAATAGTTTTTGT
TTTCCGAAGATGTAAAAGACTCTAGGGGGATCGCCAACAAATACTACCTTTTATCTTGCTCTTCCTGCTC
TCAGGTATTAATGCCGAATTGTTTCATCTTGTCTGTGTAGAAGACCACACACGAAAATCCTGTGATTTTA
CATTTTACTTATCGTTAATCGAATGTATATCTATTTAATCTGCTTTTCTTGTCTAATAAATATATATGTA
AAGTACGCTTTTTGTTGAAATTTTTTAAACCTTTGTTTATTTTTTTTTCTTCATTCCGTAACTCTTCTAC
CTTCTTTATTTACTTTCTAAAATCCAAATACAAAACATAAAAATAAATAAACACAGAGTAAATTCCCAAA
TTATTCCATCATTAAAAGATACGAGGCGCGTGTAAGTTACAGGCAAGCGATCCGTCCGGATCCAAATTAT
GCCACCGTTACCTTACGTTTCATGGTTAATCATCGTTTACTGCCGCCTATGAGCGTAAGCTAATGTTATA
AAGAAACAAGCTATAATATTGTTAAATATAGTTGATCAACAGCATTGTAATGATTACAAGAGACGAGGTG
GAATGAACCTTATGAAATGCGTATTATATATAAACTGTAATAAGAGCTAAGTTGAATTGAAATCTACGAT
ACTTGATGTTGACATTATAGCACTAGTTCCCAGGAAACCCTTTCGAAAAACACAGCAAAAACAAGAGTAC
TGTAACCAATGTAACATCTGTACACCAGGGACCCACACATTACCAAAATCAAAATTATTTTTCTAATGCC
TGTTATTTTTCCTATTTTTCCTCTGGCGCGTGAATAGCCCGCAGAGACGCAAACAATTTTCCTCGCAGTT
TTTCGCTTGTTTAATGCGTATTTTCCCAGATAGGTTCAAACCTTTCATCTGTATCCCGTATATTTAAGAT
GGCGTTTGCTTTCTCCGTTGATTTTTTTCCTTCTTAGTGATTTTTTTGCATTAAATCCCAGAACAATCAT
CCAACTAATCAAGAATGCCTTCCAGATTCACTAAGACTAGAAAGCACAGAGGTCACGTCTCAGGTATGTA
GTTCCATTTGGAAGAGGGAATGAAAGAACCAAGACGGTGACTTTTTTTTTAGTGTTGTGCAACCAATATG
TCGTGTGTATATCATGGTACAGGAGAATGTCAATCAGCTAAGTGTACTCAACATATTTCTTTGTGTTTTG
ATTGCGAACTTTGTATTACCATCTCACTGTTGAGACGGCTTATTTGAGGTAATAGCTCGAGTAAATGTAC
TCTTCCATCGCAAACTGAGCAAAAAGAAAGTGTGCATAGCCTTTGTCATACTTCTCCTTTATTATACCAT
GATATTCAGAACAGTCATACTGTCTACTCATTTTACGGCTATAAAAGGTAACTTTCATTTAGATTATGGA
AAGCACTAATTATCGCTGTATCAATTGAAATGGTTGTAGAGAGCGCAATTATGAAAAAGAGTTACCACGT
TTCTTTTGTTTCGATAAAATGTCCAGTTGAAAACCTGTTTTACTAACGATTTAAAAATTGTATTTCATTA
CAATATTTTTTTTGTACAGCCGGTAAAGGTCGTATCGGTAAGCACAGAAAGCACCCCGGTGGTAGAGGTA
TGGCCGGTGGTCCACATCACCACAGAATTAACATGGATAAATACCATCCAGGTTATTTCGGTAAGGTTGG
TATGAGATACTTCCACAAGCAACAAGCTCATTTCTGGAAGCCAGTCTTGAACTTGGACAAATTGTGGACA
TTGATCCCAGAAGACAAGAGAGACCAATACTTGAAATCTGCTTCTAAGGAAACTGCTCCAGTTATTGACA
CTTTGGCAGCCGGTTACGGTAAGATCTTGGGTAAGGGTAGAATTCCAAATGTTCCAGTTATCGTCAAAGC
TAGATTCGTCTCCAAGTTGGCTGAAGAAAAAATCAGAGCTGCTGGTGGTGTTGTTGAATTGATCGCTTAA
GCGCATCAACAAAAACTCTATGTATTTTCCAATAAATTATATATCTTCAGTTTAATCTAATTCAACATCT
ACTTCTGTATTATTTCTATCACCCATTTTCACCGTTTTTTCGTCTTGTCTATTTTGAAGTTACCAGTGGC
AGATCCCAACGCTTTTATCGCGCTAGCACTTCTAAATAAGCGAATTTCTTATGATTTATGATTTTTATTA
TTAAATAAGTTATAAAAAAAATAAGTGTATACAAATTTTAAAGTGACTCTTAGGTTTTAAAACGAAAATT
CTTATTCTTGAGTAACTCTTTCCTGTAGGTCAGGTTGCTTTCTCAGGTATAGTATGAGGTCGCTCTTATT
GACCACACCTCTACCGGCAGATCCGCTAGGGATAACAGGGTAATATAGATCTGTTTAGCTTGCCTCGTCC
CCGCCGGGTCACCCGGCCAGCGACATGGAGGCCCAGAATACCCTCCTTGACAGTCTTGACGTGCGCAGCT
CAGGGGCATGATGTGACTGTCGCCCGTACATTTAGCCCATACATCCCCATGTATAATCATTTGCATCCAT
ACATTTTGATGGCCGCACGGCGCGAAGCAAAAATTACGGCTCCTCGCTGCAGACCTGCGAGCAGGGAAAC
GCTCCCCTCACAGACGCGTTGAATTGTCCCCACGCCGCGCCCCTGTAGAGAAATATAAAAGGTTAGGATT
TGCCACTGAGGTTCTTCTTTCATATACTTCCTTTTAAAATCTTGCTAGGATACAGTTCTCACATCACATC
CGAACATAAACAACCATGGGTAGGAGGGCTTTTGTAGAAAGAAATACGAACGAAACGAAAATCAGCGTTG
CCATCGCTTTGGACAAAGCTCCCTTACCTGAAGAGTCGAATTTTATTGATGAACTTATAACTTCCAAGCA
TACAAACCAAAAGGGAGAACAAGTAATCCAAGTAGACACGGGAATTGGATTCTTGGATCACATGTATCAT
GCACTGGCTAAACATGCAGGCTGGAGCTTACGACTTTACTCAAGAGGTGATTTAATCATCGATGATCATC
ACACTGCAGAAGATACTGCTATTGCACTTGGTATTGCATTCAAGCAGGCTATGAGTAACTTTGCCGGCGT
TAAAAGATTTGGACATGCTTATTGTCCACTTGACGAAGCTCTTTCTAGAAGCGTAGTTGACTTGTCGGGA
CGGCCCTATGCTGTTATCGATTTGGGATTAAAGCGTGAAAAGGTTGGGGAATTGTCCTGTGAAATGATCC
CTCACTTACTATATTCCTTTTCGGTAGCAGCTGGAATTACTTTGCATGTTACCTGCTTATATGGTAGTAA
TGACCATCATCGTGCTGAAAGCGCTTTTAAATCTCTGGCTGTTGCCATGCGCGCGGCTACTAGTCTTACT
GGAAGTTCTGAAGTCCCAAGCACGAAGGGAGTGTTGTAAAGAGTACTGACAATAAAAAGATTCTTGTTTT
CAAGAACTTGTCATTTGTATAGTTTTTTTATATTGTAGTTGTTCTATTTTAATCAAATGTTAGCGTGATT
TATATTTTTTTTCGCCTCGACATCATCTGCCCAGATGCGAAGTTAAGTGCGCAGAAAGTAATATCATGCG
TCAATCGTATGTGAATGCTGGTCGCTATACTGCTGTCGATTCGATACTAACGCCGCCATCCAGTTTAAAC
GAGCTCGAATTCATCGATGATATCAGATCCACTAGTGGCCTATGCGGCCGCGGATCTGCCGGTCTCCCTA
TAGTGAGTCGTATTAATTTCGATAAGCCAGGTTAACCTGCATTAATGAATCGGCCAAC
Features (pLannotate 1.2.2; 14 found; start..end, strand, type, name):
    215..803     -  rep_origin     ori: high-copy-number ColE1/pMB1/pBR322/pUC origin of replication
    974..1834    -  CDS            AmpR: β-lactamase; bla; confers resistance to ampicillin, carbenicillin, and related antibiotics
   1835..1939    -  promoter       AmpR promoter: bla
   2034..2069    +  CDS            rop (fragment): Rop protein, which maintains plasmids at low copy number; rop
   2171..2222    +  misc_feature   bom (fragment): basis of mobility region from pBR322
   2285..2303    +  promoter       SP6 promoter: promoter for bacteriophage SP6 RNA polymerase
   2349..2852    +  misc_feature   CEN/ARS: S. cerevisiae CEN6 centromere fused to an autonomously replicating sequence
   4006..4407    +  CDS            RPL28 (fragment): RL28_YEAST - Also known as CYH2. Experimental evidence at protein level: Swiss-Prot protein existence level 1. Component of the ribosome, a large ribonucleoprotein complex responsible for the synthesis of proteins in the cell. The small ribosomal subunit (SSU) binds messenger RNAs (mRNAs) and translates the encoded message by selecting cognate aminoacyl-transfer RNA (tRNA) molecules. The large subunit (LSU) contains the ribosomal catalytic site termed the peptidyl transferase center (PTC), which catalyzes the formation of peptide bonds, thereby polymerizing the amino acids delivered by tRNAs i
   4590..4777    +  terminator     ADH1 terminator: S. cerevisiae ADH1; transcription terminator for the S. cerevisiae alcohol dehydrogenase 1 (ADH1) gene
   4852..5195    +  promoter       TEF promoter: Ashbya gossypii TEF promoter
   5196..5849    +  CDS            S. pombe his5: imidazoleglycerol-phosphate dehydratase, required for histidine biosynthesis; Schizosaccharomyces pombe his5; yeast auxotrophic marker; corresponds to S. cerevisiae HIS3
   5855..6052    +  terminator     TEF terminator: Ashbya gossypii TEF terminator
   6157..6175    -  promoter       T7 promoter: promoter for bacteriophage T7 RNA polymerase
   6197..32      -  CDS            lacI (fragment) (across the origin): lac repressor; lacI; The lac repressor binds to the lac operator to inhibit transcription in E. coli. This inhibition can be relieved by adding lactose or isopropyl-β-D-thiogalactopyranoside (IPTG).
