>Addgene plasmid #115434 | pRPL28(Q38P) SpHIS5 (pNTI664) | addgene full sequence | sequence record 225223 | Addgene NGS Result
GCGCGGGGAGAGGCGGTTTGCGTATTGGGCGCTCTTCCGCTTCCTCGCTCACTGACTCGCTGCGCTCGGT
CGTTCGGCTGCGGCGAGCGGTATCAGCTCACTCAAAGGCGGTAATACGGTTATCCACAGAATCAGGGGAT
AACGCAGGAAAGAACATGTGAGCAAAAGGCCAGCAAAAGGCCAGGAACCGTAAAAAGGCCGCGTTGCTGG
CGTTTTTCCATAGGCTCCGCCCCCCTGACGAGCATCACAAAAATCGACGCTCAAGTCAGAGGTGGCGAAA
CCCGACAGGACTATAAAGATACCAGGCGTTTCCCCCTGGAAGCTCCCTCGTGCGCTCTCCTGTTCCGACC
CTGCCGCTTACCGGATACCTGTCCGCCTTTCTCCCTTCGGGAAGCGTGGCGCTTTCTCATAGCTCACGCT
GTAGGTATCTCAGTTCGGTGTAGGTCGTTCGCTCCAAGCTGGGCTGTGTGCACGAACCCCCCGTTCAGCC
CGACCGCTGCGCCTTATCCGGTAACTATCGTCTTGAGTCCAACCCGGTAAGACACGACTTATCGCCACTG
GCAGCAGCCACTGGTAACAGGATTAGCAGAGCGAGGTATGTAGGCGGTGCTACAGAGTTCTTGAAGTGGT
GGCCTAACTACGGCTACACTAGAAGAACAGTATTTGGTATCTGCGCTCTGCTGAAGCCAGTTACCTTCGG
AAAAAGAGTTGGTAGCTCTTGATCCGGCAAACAAACCACCGCTGGTAGCGGTGGTTTTTTTGTTTGCAAG
CAGCAGATTACGCGCAGAAAAAAAGGATCTCAAGAAGATCCTTTGATCTTTTCTACGGGGTCTGACGCTC
AGTGGAACGAAAACTCACGTTAAGGGATTTTGGTCATGAGATTATCAAAAAGGATCTTCACCTAGATCCT
TTTAAATTAAAAATGAAGTTTTAAATCAATCTAAAGTATATATGAGTAAACTTGGTCTGACAGTTACCAA
TGCTTAATCAGTGAGGCACCTATCTCAGCGATCTGTCTATTTCGTTCATCCATAGTTGCCTGACTCCCCG
TCGTGTAGATAACTACGATACGGGAGGGCTTACCATCTGGCCCCAGTGCTGCAATGATACCGCGAGACCC
ACGCTCACCGGCTCCAGATTTATCAGCAATAAACCAGCCAGCCGGAAGGGCCGAGCGCAGAAGTGGTCCT
GCAACTTTATCCGCCTCCATCCAGTCTATTAATTGTTGCCGGGAAGCTAGAGTAAGTAGTTCGCCAGTTA
ATAGTTTGCGCAACGTTGTTGCCATTGCTACAGGCATCGTGGTGTCACGCTCGTCGTTTGGTATGGCTTC
ATTCAGCTCCGGTTCCCAACGATCAAGGCGAGTTACATGATCCCCCATGTTGTGCAAAAAAGCGGTTAGC
TCCTTCGGTCCTCCGATCGTTGTCAGAAGTAAGTTGGCCGCAGTGTTATCACTCATGGTTATGGCAGCAC
TGCATAATTCTCTTACTGTCATGCCATCCGTAAGATGCTTTTCTGTGACTGGTGAGTACTCAACCAAGTC
ATTCTGAGAATAGTGTATGCGGCGACCGAGTTGCTCTTGCCCGGCGTCAATACGGGATAATACCGCGCCA
CATAGCAGAACTTTAAAAGTGCTCATCATTGGAAAACGTTCTTCGGGGCGAAAACTCTCAAGGATCTTAC
CGCTGTTGAGATCCAGTTCGATGTAACCCACTCGTGCACCCAACTGATCTTCAGCATCTTTTACTTTCAC
CAGCGTTTCTGGGTGAGCAAAAACAGGAAGGCAAAATGCCGCAAAAAAGGGAATAAGGGCGACACGGAAA
TGTTGAATACTCATACTCTTCCTTTTTCAATATTATTGAAGCATTTATCAGGGTTATTGTCTCATGAGCG
GATACATATTTGAATGTATTTAGAAAAATAAACAAATAGGGGTTCCGCGCACATTTCCCCGAAAAGTGCC
ACCTGACGTCTAAGAAACCATTATTATCATGACATTAACCTATAAAAATAGGCGTATCACGAGGCCCTTT
CGTCTCGCGCGTTTCGGTGATGACGGTGAAAACCTCTGACACATGCAGCTCCCGGAGACGGTCACAGCTT
GTCTGTAAGCGGATGCCGGGAGCAGACAAGCCCGTCAGGGCGCGTCAGCGGGTGTTGGCGGGTGTCGGGG
CTGGCTTAACTATGCGGCATCAGAGCAGATTGTACTGAGAGTGCACCATATGGACATATTGTCGTTAGAA
CGCGGCTACAATTAATACATAACCTTATGTATCATACACATACGATTTAGGTGACACTATAGAACGCGGC
CGCCAGCTGAAGCTTCGTACGCTGCAGGTCCTTTTCATCACGTGCTATAAAAATAATTATAATTTAAATT
TTTTAATATAAATATATAAATTAAAAATAGAAAGTAAAAAAAGAAATTAAAGAAAAAATAGTTTTTGTTT
TCCGAAGATGTAAAAGACTCTAGGGGGATCGCCAACAAATACTACCTTTTATCTTGCTCTTCCTGCTCTC
AGGTATTAATGCCGAATTGTTTCATCTTGTCTGTGTAGAAGACCACACACGAAAATCCTGTGATTTTACA
TTTTACTTATCGTTAATCGAATGTATATCTATTTAATCTGCTTTTCTTGTCTAATAAATATATATGTAAA
GTACGCTTTTTGTTGAAATTTTTTAAACCTTTGTTTATTTTTTTTTCTTCATTCCGTAACTCTTCTACCT
TCTTTATTTACTTTCTAAAATCCAAATACAAAACATAAAAATAAATAAACACAGAGTAAATTCCCAAATT
ATTCCATCATTAAAAGATACGAGGCGCGTGTAAGTTACAGGCAAGCGATCCGTCCGGATCCAAATTATGC
CACCGTTACCTTACGTTTCATGGTTAATCATCGTTTACTGCCGCCTATGAGCGTAAGCTAATGTTATAAA
GAAACAAGCTATAATATTGTTAAATATAGTTGATCAACAGCATTGTAATGATTACAAGAGACGAGGTGGA
ATGAACCTTATGAAATGCGTATTATATATAAACTGTAATAAGAGCTAAGTTGAATTGAAATCTACGATAC
TTGATGTTGACATTATAGCACTAGTTCCCAGGAAACCCTTTCGAAAAACACAGCAAAAACAAGAGTACTG
TAACCAATGTAACATCTGTACACCAGGGACCCACACATTACCAAAATCAAAATTATTTTTCTAATGCCTG
TTATTTTTCCTATTTTTCCTCTGGCGCGTGAATAGCCCGCAGAGACGCAAACAATTTTCCTCGCAGTTTT
TCGCTTGTTTAATGCGTATTTTCCCAGATAGGTTCAAACCTTTCATCTGTATCCCGTATATTTAAGATGG
CGTTTGCTTTCTCCGTTGATTTTTTTCCTTCTTAGTGATTTTTTTGCATTAAATCCCAGAACAATCATCC
AACTAATCAAGAATGCCTTCCAGATTCACTAAGACTAGAAAGCACAGAGGTCACGTCTCAGGTATGTAGT
TCCATTTGGAAGAGGGAATGAAAGAACCAAGACGGTGACTTTTTTTTTAGTGTTGTGCAACCAATATGTC
GTGTGTATATCATGGTACAGGAGAATGTCAATCAGCTAAGTGTACTCAACATATTTCTTTGTGTTTTGAT
TGCGAACTTTGTATTACCATCTCACTGTTGAGACGGCTTATTTGAGGTAATAGCTCGAGTAAATGTACTC
TTCCATCGCAAACTGAGCAAAAAGAAAGTGTGCATAGCCTTTGTCATACTTCTCCTTTATTATACCATGA
TATTCAGAACAGTCATACTGTCTACTCATTTTACGGCTATAAAAGGTAACTTTCATTTAGATTATGGAAA
GCACTAATTATCGCTGTATCAATTGAAATGGTTGTAGAGAGCGCAATTATGAAAAAGAGTTACCACGTTT
CTTTTGTTTCGATAAAATGTCCAGTTGAAAACCTGTTTTACTAACGATTTAAAAATTGTATTTCATTACA
ATATTTTTTTTGTACAGCCGGTAAAGGTCGTATCGGTAAGCACAGAAAGCACCCCGGTGGTAGAGGTATG
GCCGGTGGTCCACATCACCACAGAATTAACATGGATAAATACCATCCAGGTTATTTCGGTAAGGTTGGTA
TGAGATACTTCCACAAGCAACAAGCTCATTTCTGGAAGCCAGTCTTGAACTTGGACAAATTGTGGACATT
GATCCCAGAAGACAAGAGAGACCAATACTTGAAATCTGCTTCTAAGGAAACTGCTCCAGTTATTGACACT
TTGGCAGCCGGTTACGGTAAGATCTTGGGTAAGGGTAGAATTCCAAATGTTCCAGTTATCGTCAAAGCTA
GATTCGTCTCCAAGTTGGCTGAAGAAAAAATCAGAGCTGCTGGTGGTGTTGTTGAATTGATCGCTTAAGC
GCATCAACAAAAACTCTATGTATTTTCCAATAAATTATATATCTTCAGTTTAATCTAATTCAACATCTAC
TTCTGTATTATTTCTATCACCCATTTTCACCGTTTTTTCGTCTTGTCTATTTTGAAGTTACCAGTGGCAG
ATCCCAACGCTTTTATCGCGCTAGCACTTCTAAATAAGCGAATTTCTTATGATTTATGATTTTTATTATT
AAATAAGTTATAAAAAAAATAAGTGTATACAAATTTTAAAGTGACTCTTAGGTTTTAAAACGAAAATTCT
TATTCTTGAGTAACTCTTTCCTGTAGGTCAGGTTGCTTTCTCAGGTATAGTATGAGGTCGCTCTTATTGA
CCACACCTCTACCGGCAGATCCGCTAGGGATAACAGGGTAATATAGATCTGTTTAGCTTGCCTCGTCCCC
GCCGGGTCACCCGGCCAGCGACATGGAGGCCCAGAATACCCTCCTTGACAGTCTTGACGTGCGCAGCTCA
GGGGCATGATGTGACTGTCGCCCGTACATTTAGCCCATACATCCCCATGTATAATCATTTGCATCCATAC
ATTTTGATGGCCGCACGGCGCGAAGCAAAAATTACGGCTCCTCGCTGCAGACCTGCGAGCAGGGAAACGC
TCCCCTCACAGACGCGTTGAATTGTCCCCACGCCGCGCCCCTGTAGAGAAATATAAAAGGTTAGGATTTG
CCACTGAGGTTCTTCTTTCATATACTTCCTTTTAAAATCTTGCTAGGATACAGTTCTCACATCACATCCG
AACATAAACAACCATGGGTAGGAGGGCTTTTGTAGAAAGAAATACGAACGAAACGAAAATCAGCGTTGCC
ATCGCTTTGGACAAAGCTCCCTTACCTGAAGAGTCGAATTTTATTGATGAACTTATAACTTCCAAGCATA
CAAACCAAAAGGGAGAACAAGTAATCCAAGTAGACACGGGAATTGGATTCTTGGATCACATGTATCATGC
ACTGGCTAAACATGCAGGCTGGAGCTTACGACTTTACTCAAGAGGTGATTTAATCATCGATGATCATCAC
ACTGCAGAAGATACTGCTATTGCACTTGGTATTGCATTCAAGCAGGCTATGAGTAACTTTGCCGGCGTTA
AAAGATTTGGACATGCTTATTGTCCACTTGACGAAGCTCTTTCTAGAAGCGTAGTTGACTTGTCGGGACG
GCCCTATGCTGTTATCGATTTGGGATTAAAGCGTGAAAAGGTTGGGGAATTGTCCTGTGAAATGATCCCT
CACTTACTATATTCCTTTTCGGTAGCAGCTGGAATTACTTTGCATGTTACCTGCTTATATGGTAGTAATG
ACCATCATCGTGCTGAAAGCGCTTTTAAATCTCTGGCTGTTGCCATGCGCGCGGCTACTAGTCTTACTGG
AAGTTCTGAAGTCCCAAGCACGAAGGGAGTGTTGTAAAGAGTACTGACAATAAAAAGATTCTTGTTTTCA
AGAACTTGTCATTTGTATAGTTTTTTTATATTGTAGTTGTTCTATTTTAATCAAATGTTAGCGTGATTTA
TATTTTTTTTCGCCTCGACATCATCTGCCCAGATGCGAAGTTAAGTGCGCAGAAAGTAATATCATGCGTC
AATCGTATGTGAATGCTGGTCGCTATACTGCTGTCGATTCGATACTAACGCCGCCATCCAGTTTAAACGA
GCTCGAATTCATCGATGATATCAGATCCACTAGTGGCCTATGCGGCCGCGGATCTGCCGGTCTCCCTATA
GTGAGTCGTATTAATTTCGATAAGCCAGGTTAACCTGCATTAATGAATCGGCCAAC
Features (pLannotate 1.2.2; 14 found; start..end, strand, type, name):
    215..803     -  rep_origin     ori: high-copy-number ColE1/pMB1/pBR322/pUC origin of replication
    974..1834    -  CDS            AmpR: β-lactamase; bla; confers resistance to ampicillin, carbenicillin, and related antibiotics
   1835..1939    -  promoter       AmpR promoter: bla
   2034..2069    +  CDS            rop (fragment): Rop protein, which maintains plasmids at low copy number; rop
   2171..2222    +  misc_feature   bom (fragment): basis of mobility region from pBR322
   2285..2303    +  promoter       SP6 promoter: promoter for bacteriophage SP6 RNA polymerase
   2347..2850    +  misc_feature   CEN/ARS: S. cerevisiae CEN6 centromere fused to an autonomously replicating sequence
   4004..4405    +  CDS            RPL28 (fragment): RL28_YEAST - Also known as CYH2. Experimental evidence at protein level: Swiss-Prot protein existence level 1. Component of the ribosome, a large ribonucleoprotein complex responsible for the synthesis of proteins in the cell. The small ribosomal subunit (SSU) binds messenger RNAs (mRNAs) and translates the encoded message by selecting cognate aminoacyl-transfer RNA (tRNA) molecules. The large subunit (LSU) contains the ribosomal catalytic site termed the peptidyl transferase center (PTC), which catalyzes the formation of peptide bonds, thereby polymerizing the amino acids delivered by tRNAs i
   4588..4775    +  terminator     ADH1 terminator: S. cerevisiae ADH1; transcription terminator for the S. cerevisiae alcohol dehydrogenase 1 (ADH1) gene
   4850..5193    +  promoter       TEF promoter: Ashbya gossypii TEF promoter
   5194..5847    +  CDS            S. pombe his5: imidazoleglycerol-phosphate dehydratase, required for histidine biosynthesis; Schizosaccharomyces pombe his5; yeast auxotrophic marker; corresponds to S. cerevisiae HIS3
   5853..6050    +  terminator     TEF terminator: Ashbya gossypii TEF terminator
   6155..6173    -  promoter       T7 promoter: promoter for bacteriophage T7 RNA polymerase
   6195..32      -  CDS            lacI (fragment) (across the origin): lac repressor; lacI; The lac repressor binds to the lac operator to inhibit transcription in E. coli. This inhibition can be relieved by adding lactose or isopropyl-β-D-thiogalactopyranoside (IPTG).
