[The description below was written by a language model from this plasmid's Addgene catalogue record and pLannotate feature annotations shown in this document.]
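Description:
pRPL28(Q38P) SpHIS5 (pNTI664) is a low-copy yeast expression plasmid built on the pFA6a backbone, to which a CEN/ARS element (CEN6 centromere fused to an autonomously replicating sequence) has been added so that it is maintained episomally and stably segregated in Saccharomyces cerevisiae. In E. coli it replicates from a high-copy ColE1/pUC-type origin and is selected with ampicillin through the β-lactamase gene. Short rop, bom and lacI fragments and flanking SP6 and T7 promoters are backbone remnants. Yeast selection relies on the Schizosaccharomyces pombe his5 gene, encoding imidazoleglycerol-phosphate dehydratase. It is driven by the Ashbya gossypii TEF promoter and closed by the TEF terminator, and this heterologous cassette complements S. cerevisiae his3 mutations, which is why the marker is catalogued as HIS3.

The payload is a genomic copy of S. cerevisiae RPL28 (also known as CYH2), a large-subunit ribosomal protein, expressed from its endogenous promoter. It carries the Q38P substitution and an MfeI site engineered into the intron. The annotation detects only part of the coding sequence as a fragment, which fits an intron-containing gene whose first exon is too short to be matched, and an ADH1 terminator lies downstream. The CYH2 locus is classically associated with cycloheximide sensitivity, and substitutions at this residue are known to confer resistance, although the record itself states only that the plasmid expresses the Q38P variant. The associated publication concerns continuous-culture turbidostat analysis of pooled libraries.

Both full sequence records are about 6.2 kb and agree in feature layout, whereas the catalogue lists a total size of 5,527 bp. This discrepancy is not explained in the record.
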