Addgene plasmid #115434: pRPL28(Q38P) SpHIS5 (pNTI664)
Purpose: Expresses Q38P RPL28 from HIS3 yeast plasmid
Depositing lab: Nicholas Ingolia. Depositing organization: University of California, Berkeley. Publication: An Accessible Continuous-Culture Turbidostat for Pooled Analysis of Complex Libraries. McGeachy AM, Meacham ZA, Ingolia NT. ACS Synth Biol. 2019 Apr 19;8(4):844-856. doi: 10.1021/acssynbio.8b00529. Epub 2019 Apr 2. PubMed 30908907.
Backbone
  Vector backbone: pFA6a
  Backbone size w/o insert (bp): 2500
  Total vector size (bp): 5527
  Modifications to backbone: Yeast ARS/CEN
  Vector type: Yeast Expression
  Selectable markers: HIS3
Growth in bacteria
  Bacterial resistance: Ampicillin, 100 μg/mL
  Growth temperature: 37°C
  Growth strain: DH5alpha
  Copy number: High Copy
Gene/Insert 1
  Gene/Insert name: RPL28
  Species: S. cerevisiae (budding yeast)
  Insert size (bp): 1721
  Mutation: Q38P; MfeI site in intron
  GenBank ID: NM_001180968
  Entrez Gene: RPL28 (a.k.a. YGL103W, CYH2)
  Promoter: endogenous
  Cloning method: Gibson Cloning
  Sequencing primers: 5′ N/A; 3′ N/A
Gene/Insert 2
  Gene/Insert name: HIS5
  Species: S. pombe (fission yeast)
  Insert size (bp): 1275
  Promoter: Ashbya gospii TEF1
  Cloning method: Unknown
  Sequencing primers: 5′ N/A; 3′ N/A
Terms and licenses: Academic/Nonprofit Terms; Industry Terms: Not Available to Industry
How to cite: pRPL28(Q38P) SpHIS5 (pNTI664) was a gift from Nicholas Ingolia (Addgene plasmid # 115434 ; http://n2t.net/addgene:115434 ; RRID:Addgene_115434)
